>Addgene plasmid #136151 | pCDNA4.TO-K4-2xCSTREP | addgene full sequence | sequence record 267212 | Addgene NGS Result
GACGGATCGGGAGATCTCCCGATCCCCTATGGTGCACTCTCAGTACAATCTGCTCTGATGCCGCATAGTT
AAGCCAGTATCTGCTCCCTGCTTGTGTGTTGGAGGTCGCTGAGTAGTGCGCGAGCAAAATTTAAGCTACA
ACAAGGCAAGGCTTGACCGACAATTGCATGAAGAATCTGCTTAGGGTTAGGCGTTTTGCGCTGCTTCGCG
ATGTACGGGCCAGATATACGCGTTGACATTGATTATTGACTAGTTATTAATAGTAATCAATTACGGGGTC
ATTAGTTCATAGCCCATATATGGAGTTCCGCGTTACATAACTTACGGTAAATGGCCCGCCTGGCTGACCG
CCCAACGACCCCCGCCCATTGACGTCAATAATGACGTATGTTCCCATAGTAACGCCAATAGGGACTTTCC
ATTGACGTCAATGGGTGGAGTATTTACGGTAAACTGCCCACTTGGCAGTACATCAAGTGTATCATATGCC
AAGTACGCCCCCTATTGACGTCAATGACGGTAAATGGCCCGCCTGGCATTATGCCCAGTACATGACCTTA
TGGGACTTTCCTACTTGGCAGTACATCTACGTATTAGTCATCGCTATTACCATGGTGATGCGGTTTTGGC
AGTACATCAATGGGCGTGGATAGCGGTTTGACTCACGGGGATTTCCAAGTCTCCACCCCATTGACGTCAA
TGGGAGTTTGTTTTGGCACCAAAATCAACGGGACTTTCCAAAATGTCGTAACAACTCCGCCCCATTGACG
CAAATGGGCGGTAGGCGTGTACGGTGGGAGGTCTATATAAGCAGAGCTCTCCCTATCAGTGATAGAGATC
TCCCTATCAGTGATAGAGATCGTCGACGAGCTCGTTTAGTGAACCGTCAGATCGCCTGGAGACGCCATCC
ACGCTGTTTTGACCTCCATAGAAGACACCGGGACCGATCCAGCCTCCGGACTCTAGCGTTTAAACTTAAG
CTTGGTACCGAGCTCGGATCCACTAGTCCAGTGTGGTGGAATTCATGGACACCAAGGGCATCCTGCTCGT
CGCTGTGCTGACTGCCTTGCTTTGTTTGCAATCTGGGGACACGCTGGGAGCGTCCTGGCATAGACCGGAC
AAGTGCTGTCTCGGTTACCAGAAAAGACCATTACCACAGGTGCTTCTGTCCAGCTGGTACCCCACCTCCC
AACTGTGCAGCAAGCCGGGTGTGATATTTTTGACAAAGCGTGGTCGCCAGGTGTGTGCCGACAAATCGAA
AGACTGGGTGAAGAAGCTGATGCAGCAATTACCAGTCACTGCTCGCGGAGGGCGGCCGCTCGAGGGAGGC
GGTGGATGGAGCCACCCCCAGTTCGAGAAGGGCGGCGGCAGCGGCGGCGGCAGCGGCGGCGGCAGCTGGA
GCCACCCCCAGTTCGAGAAGGGGCCCGTTTAAACCCGCTGATCAGCCTCGACTGTGCCTTCTAGTTGCCA
GCCATCTGTTGTTTGCCCCTCCCCCGTGCCTTCCTTGACCCTGGAAGGTGCCACTCCCACTGTCCTTTCC
TAATAAAATGAGGAAATTGCATCGCATTGTCTGAGTAGGTGTCATTCTATTCTGGGGGGTGGGGTGGGGC
AGGACAGCAAGGGGGAGGATTGGGAAGACAATAGCAGGCATGCTGGGGATGCGGTGGGCTCTATGGCTTC
TGAGGCGGAAAGAACCAGCTGGGGCTCTAGGGGGTATCCCC
[124 nt withheld, positions 1722-1845]
C
[91 nt withheld, positions 1847-1937]
A
[49 nt withheld, positions 1939-1987]
CCTTTGACGTTGGAGTCCACGTTCTTT
[37 nt withheld, positions 2015-2051]
ACCCTATCTCGGTCTATTCTTTTGATTTATAAGGGATTTTGCCGATTTCGGCCTATTGGTTAAAAAATGA
GCTGATTTAACAAAAATTTAACGCGAATTAATTCTGTGGAATGTGTGTCAGTTAGGGTGTGGAAAGTCCC
CAGGCTCCCCAGCAGGCAGAAGTATGCAAAGCATGCATCTCAATTAGTCAGCAACCAGGTGTGGAAAGTC
CCCAGGCTCCCCAGCAGGCAGAAGTATGCAAAGCATGCATCTCAATTAGTCAGCAACCATAGTCCCGCCC
CTAACTCCGCCCATCCCGCCCCTAACTCCGCCCAGTTCCGCCCATTCTCCGCCCCATGGCTGACTAATTT
TTTTTATTTATGCAGAGGCCGAGGCCGCCTCTGCCTCTGAGCTATTCCAGAAGTAGTGAGGAGGCTTTTT
TGGAGGCCTAGGCTTTTGCAAAAAGCTCCCGGGAGCTTGTATATCCATTTTCGGATCTGATCAGCACGTG
TTGACAATTAATCATCGGCATAGTATATCGGCATAGTATAATACGACAAGGTGAGGAACTAAACCATGGC
CAAGTTGACCAGTGCCGTTCCGGTGCTCACCGCGCGCGACGTCGCCGGAGCGGTCGAGTTCTGGACCGAC
CGGCTCGGGTTCTCCCGGGACTTCGTGGAGGACGACTTCGCCGGTGTGGTCCGGGACGACGTGACCCTGT
TCATCAGCGCGGTCCAGGACCAGGTGGTGCCGGACAACACCCTGGCCTGGGTGTGGGTGCGCGGCCTGGA
CGAGCTGTACGCCGAGTGGTCGGAGGTCGTGTCCACGAACTTCCGGGACGCCTCCGGGCCGGCCATGACC
GAGATCGGCGAGCAGCCGTGGGGGCGGGAGTTCGCCCTGCGCGACCCGGCCGGCAACTGCGTGCACTTCG
TGGCCGAGGAGCAGGACTGACACGTGCTACGAGATTTCGATTCCACCGCCGCCTTCTATGAAAGGTTGGG
CTTCGGAATCGTTTTCCGGGACGCCGGCTGGATGATCCTCCAGCGCGGGGATCTCATGCTGGAGTTCTTC
GCCCACCCCAACTTGTTTATTGCAGCTTATAATGGTTACAAATAAAGCAATAGCATCACAAATTTCACAA
ATAAAGCATTTTTTTCACTGCATTCTAGTTGTGGTTTGTCCAAACTCATCAATGTATCTTATCATGTCTG
TATACCGTCGACCTCTAGCTAGAGCTTGGCGTAATCATGGTCATAGCTGTTTCCTGTGTGAAATTGTTAT
CCGCTCACAATTCCACACAACATACGAGCCGGAAGCATAAAGTGTAAAGCCTGGGGTGCCTAATGAGTGA
GCTAACTCACATTAATTGCGTTGCGCTCACTGCCCGCTTTCCAGTCGGGAAACCTGTCGTGCCAGCTGCA
TTAATGAATCGGCCAACGCGCGGGGAGAGGCGGTTTGCGTATTGGGCGCTCTTCCGCTTCCTCGCTCACT
GACTCGCTGCGCTCGGTCGTTCGGCTGCGGCGAGCGGTATCAGCTCACTCAAAGGCGGTAATACGGTTAT
CCACAGAATCAGGGGATAACGCAGGAAAGAACATGTGAGCAAAAGGCCAGCAAAAGGCCAGGAACCGTAA
AAAGGCCGCGTTGCTGGCGTTTTTCCATAGGCTCCGCCCCCCTGACGAGCATCACAAAAATCGACGCTCA
AGTCAGAGGTGGCGAAACCCGACAGGACTATAAAGATACCAGGCGTTTCCCCCTGGAAGCTCCCTCGTGC
GCTCTCCTGTTCCGACCCTGCCGCTTACCGGATACCTGTCCGCCTTTCTCCCTTCGGGAAGCGTGGCGCT
TTCTCATAGCTCACGCTGTAGGTATCTCAGTTCGGTGTAGGTCGTTCGCTCCAAGCTGGGCTGTGTGCAC
GAACCCCCCGTTCAGCCCGACCGCTGCGCCTTATCCGGTAACTATCGTCTTGAGTCCAACCCGGTAAGAC
ACGACTTATCGCCACTGGCAGCAGCCACTGGTAACAGGATTAGCAGAGCGAGGTATGTAGGCGGTGCTAC
AGAGTTCTTGAAGTGGTGGCCTAACTACGGCTACACTAGAAGAACAGTATTTGGTATCTGCGCTCTGCTG
AAGCCAGTTACCTTCGGAAAAAGAGTTGGTAGCTCTTGATCCGGCAAACAAACCACCGCTGGTAGCGGTG
GTTTTTTTGTTTGCAAGCAGCAGATTACGCGCAGAAAAAAAGGATCTCAAGAAGATCCTTTGATCTTTTC
TACGGGGTCTGACGCTCAGTGGAACGAAAACTCACGTTAAGGGATTTTGGTCATGAGATTATCAAAAAGG
ATCTTCACCTAGATCCTTTTAAATTAAAAATGAAGTTTTAAATCAATCTAAAGTATATATGAGTAAACTT
GGTCTGACAGTTACCAATGCTTAATCAGTGAGGCACCTATCTCAGCGATCTGTCTATTTCGTTCATCCAT
AGTTGCCTGACTCCCCGTCGTGTAGATAACTACGATACGGGAGGGCTTACCATCTGGCCCCAGTGCTGCA
ATGATACCGCGAGACCCACGCTCACCGGCTCCAGATTTATCAGCAATAAACCAGCCAGCCGGAAGGGCCG
AGCGCAGAAGTGGTCCTGCAACTTTATCCGCCTCCATCCAGTCTATTAATTGTTGCCGGGAAGCTAGAGT
AAGTAGTTCGCCAGTTAATAGTTTGCGCAACGTTGTTGCCATTGCTACAGGCATCGTGGTGTCACGCTCG
TCGTTTGGTATGGCTTCATTCAGCTCCGGTTCCCAACGATCAAGGCGAGTTACATGATCCCCCATGTTGT
GCAAAAAAGCGGTTAGCTCCTTCGGTCCTCCGATCGTTGTCAGAAGTAAGTTGGCCGCAGTGTTATCACT
CATGGTTATGGCAGCACTGCATAATTCTCTTACTGTCATGCCATCCGTAAGATGCTTTTCTGTGACTGGT
GAGTACTCAACCAAGTCATTCTGAGAATAGTGTATGCGGCGACCGAGTTGCTCTTGCCCGGCGTCAATAC
GGGATAATACCGCGCCACATAGCAGAACTTTAAAAGTGCTCATCATTGGAAAACGTTCTTCGGGGCGAAA
ACTCTCAAGGATCTTACCGCTGTTGAGATCCAGTTCGATGTAACCCACTCGTGCACCCAACTGATCTTCA
GCATCTTTTACTTTCACCAGCGTTTCTGGGTGAGCAAAAACAGGAAGGCAAAATGCCGCAAAAAAGGGAA
TAAGGGCGACACGGAAATGTTGAATACTCATACTCTTCCTTTTTCAATATTATTGAAGCATTTATCAGGG
TTATTGTCTCATGAGCGGATACATATTTGAATGTATTTAGAAAAATAAACAAATAGGGGTTCCGCGCACA
TTTCCCCGAAAAGTGCCACCTGACGTC
Features (pLannotate 1.2.2; 22 found; start..end, strand, type, name):
     28..80      -  misc_feature   bom (fragment): basis of mobility region from pBR322
    235..614     +  enhancer       CMV enhancer: human cytomegalovirus immediate early enhancer
    615..818     +  promoter       CMV promoter: human cytomegalovirus (CMV) immediate early promoter
    820..839     +  promoter       PLtetO-1 promoter (fragment): modified phage lambda PL promoter with tet operator sites (Lutz and Bujard, 1997)
    841..860     +  promoter       PLtetO-1 promoter (fragment): modified phage lambda PL promoter with tet operator sites (Lutz and Bujard, 1997)
    868..901     +  promoter       TRE3GV promoter (fragment): 3rd-generation Tet-responsive promoter that can be activated by binding of Tet-On® 3G, optimized for retroviral and lentiviral vectors
   1025..1306    +  CDS            ORF K4: VMI2_HHV8P - Experimental evidence at protein level: Swiss-Prot protein existence level 1. Blocks infection by several different human immunodeficiency virus type 1 (HIV-1) strains. This occurs because vMIP-II binds to a wide range of chemokine receptors. May form part of the response to host defenses contributing to virus-induced neoplasia and may have relevance to KSHV and HIV-I interactions. From Human herpesvirus 8 type P (isolate GK18) (HHV-8) (Kaposi's sarcoma-associated herpesvirus).
   1452..1676    +  polyA_signal   bGH poly(A) signal: bovine growth hormone polyadenylation signal
   1680..1701    +  promoter       SV40 promoter (fragment): SV40 enhancer and early promoter
   1722..2150    +  rep_origin     f1 ori (sequence partly withheld): f1 bacteriophage origin of replication; arrow indicates direction of (+) strand synthesis
   2164..2493    +  promoter       SV40 promoter: SV40 enhancer and early promoter
   2541..2588    +  promoter       EM7 promoter: synthetic bacterial promoter&nbsp
   2607..2981    +  CDS            BleoR: antibiotic-binding protein; Sh ble from Streptoalloteichus hindustanus; confers resistance to bleomycin, phleomycin, and Zeocin™
   2991..3116    +  CDS            ble (fragment): BLE_KLEPN - Experimental evidence at protein level: Swiss-Prot protein existence level 1. Binding protein with a strong affinity to the bleomycin family of antibiotics. Binds to CL990; an antimitotic-antibiotic compound. From Klebsiella pneumoniae.
   3111..3232    +  polyA_signal   SV40 poly(A) signal: SV40 polyadenylation signal
   3305..3321    -  protein_bind   lac operator: The lac repressor binds to the lac operator to inhibit transcription in E. coli. This inhibition can be relieved by adding lactose or isopropyl-β-D-thiogalactopyranoside (IPTG). lac repressor encoded by lacI
   3329..3359    -  promoter       lac promoter: promoter for the E. coli lac operon
   3374..3395    -  protein_bind   CAP binding site: CAP binding activates transcription in the presence of cAMP. E. coli catabolite activator protein
   3408..3500    -  CDS            lacI (fragment): lac repressor; lacI; The lac repressor binds to the lac operator to inhibit transcription in E. coli. This inhibition can be relieved by adding lactose or isopropyl-β-D-thiogalactopyranoside (IPTG).
   3683..4271    -  rep_origin     ori: high-copy-number ColE1/pMB1/pBR322/pUC origin of replication
   4442..5302    -  CDS            AmpR: β-lactamase; bla; confers resistance to ampicillin, carbenicillin, and related antibiotics
   5303..5407    -  promoter       AmpR promoter: bla
