[The description below was written by a language model from this plasmid's Addgene catalogue record and pLannotate feature annotations shown in this document.]
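Description:
pCDNA4.TO-K4-2xCSTREP is a mammalian expression plasmid built on the Invitrogen pcDNA4/TO backbone, carrying an open reading frame from Kaposi's sarcoma-associated herpesvirus (KSHV) fused to a C-terminal tandem Strep tag. The insert was derived from cDNA of reactivated TREx BCBL-1-RTA cells. The record is not fully consistent about its identity. The plasmid name and insert field say K4, and the sequence annotation matches ORF K4, the viral chemokine vMIP-II, which binds a wide range of chemokine receptors. The purpose line, however, refers to K4.1. The Strep tag itself is not annotated in the feature table, though unannotated sequence lies between the end of the K4 match and the polyadenylation signal, where a C-terminal tag would sit.

Expression is driven by the human CMV immediate-early enhancer and promoter. Two short tet operator matches follow directly downstream, and the annotation software labels them as PLtetO-1 and TRE fragments. This is the usual pcDNA4/TO arrangement: transcription is repressed in cells expressing the Tet repressor and induced by tetracycline or doxycycline, and is constitutive in cells lacking the repressor. A bGH polyadenylation signal terminates the transcript.

A separate cassette places the Sh ble gene under both the SV40 early promoter and the bacterial EM7 promoter, followed by an SV40 poly(A) signal, which allows Zeocin selection of stable mammalian lines. In E. coli the plasmid is maintained by a high-copy pUC-type origin with ampicillin resistance, and an f1 origin is also present. The associated work mapped herpesvirus–host protein complexes, so the construct is suited to Strep affinity purification of the viral protein and its cellular partners.
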