Addgene plasmid #136151: pCDNA4.TO-K4-2xCSTREP
Purpose: Expresses C-terminally strep tagged Kaposi's Sarcoma Associated Herpesvirus (KSHV) K4.1
Depositing lab: Britt Glaunsinger. Depositing organization: University of California, Berkeley. Publication: Global mapping of herpesvirus-host protein complexes reveals a transcription strategy for late genes. Davis ZH, Verschueren E, Jang GM, Kleffman K, Johnson JR, Park J, Von Dollen J, Maher MC, Johnson T, Newton W, Jager S, Shales M, Horner J, Hernandez RD, Krogan NJ, Glaunsinger BA. Mol Cell. 2015 Jan 22;57(2):349-60. doi: 10.1016/j.molcel.2014.11.026. Epub 2014 Dec 24. PubMed 25544563.
Backbone
  Vector backbone: pCDNA4.TO
  Backbone manufacturer: Invitrogen
  Vector type: Mammalian Expression
  Selectable markers: Zeocin
Growth in bacteria
  Bacterial resistance: Ampicillin, 100 μg/mL
  Growth temperature: 37°C
  Growth strain: DH5alpha
  Copy number: High Copy
Gene/Insert
  Gene/Insert name: K4
  Species: Kaposi's sarcoma-associated herpesvirus (KSHV)
  Promoter: CMV
  Cloning method: Restriction Enzyme; 5′ cloning site Unknown (unknown if destroyed)
  Sequencing primers: 5′ CGCAAATGGGCGGTAGGCGTG; 3′ TAGAAGGCACAGTCGAGGCT
Resource information
  A portion of this plasmid was derived from a plasmid made by: cDNA of reactivated TREx BCBL-1-RTA cells
Terms and licenses: Academic/Nonprofit Terms; Industry Terms: Not Available to Industry
How to cite: pCDNA4.TO-K4-2xCSTREP was a gift from Britt Glaunsinger (Addgene plasmid # 136151 ; http://n2t.net/addgene:136151 ; RRID:Addgene_136151)
